>Addgene plasmid #42851 | TAL3388 | depositor partial sequence | sequence record 57971 | TAL3388 sequence 2430 bps
TCTAGAGCTAGCACCATGGACTACAAAGACCATGACGGTGATTATAAAGATCATGACATCGATTACAAGG
ATGACGATGACAAGATGGCCCCCAAGAAGAAGAGGAAGGTGGGCATTCACCGCGGGGTACCTATGGTGGA
CTTGAGGACACTCGGTTATTCGCAACAGCAACAGGAGAAAATCAAGCCTAAGGTCAGGAGCACCGTCGCG
CAACACCACGAGGCGCTTGTGGGGCATGGCTTCACTCATGCGCATATTGTCGCGCTTTCACAGCACCCTG
CGGCGCTTGGGACGGTGGCTGTCAAATACCAAGATATGATTGCGGCCCTGCCCGAAGCCACGCACGAGGC
AATTGTAGGGGTCGGTAAACAGTGGTCGGGAGCGCGAGCACTTGAGGCGCTGCTGACTGTGGCGGGTGAG
CTTAGGGGGCCTCCGCTCCAGCTCGACACCGGGCAGCTGCTGAAGATCGCGAAGAGAGGGGGAGTAACAG
CGGTAGAGGCAGTGCACGCCTGGCGCAATGCGCTCACCGGGGCCCCCTTGAACCTGACCCCAGACCAGGT
AGTCGCAATCGCGAACAATAATGGGGGAAAGCAAGCCCTGGAAACCGTGCAAAGGTTGTTGCCGGTCCTT
TGTCAAGACCACGGCCTTACACCGGAGCAAGTCGTGGCCATTGCATCCCACGACGGTGGCAAACAGGCTC
TTGAGACGGTTCAGAGACTTCTCCCAGTTCTCTGTCAAGCCCACGGGCTGACTCCCGATCAAGTTGTAGC
GATTGCGTCGCATGACGGAGGGAAACAAGCATTGGAGACTGTCCAACGGCTCCTTCCCGTGTTGTGTCAA
GCCCACGGTTTGACGCCTGCACAAGTGGTCGCCATCGCCTCCAATATTGGCGGTAAGCAGGCGCTGGAAA
CAGTACAGCGCCTGCTGCCTGTACTGTGCCAGGATCATGGACTGACCCCAGACCAGGTAGTCGCAATCGC
GAACAATAATGGGGGAAAGCAAGCCCTGGAAACCGTGCAAAGGTTGTTGCCGGTCCTTTGTCAAGACCAC
GGCCTTACACCGGAGCAAGTCGTGGCCATTGCAAATAATAACGGTGGCAAACAGGCTCTTGAGACGGTTC
AGAGACTTCTCCCAGTTCTCTGTCAAGCCCACGGGCTGACTCCCGATCAAGTTGTAGCGATTGCGTCGAA
CATTGGAGGGAAACAAGCATTGGAGACTGTCCAACGGCTCCTTCCCGTGTTGTGTCAAGCCCACGGTTTG
ACGCCTGCACAAGTGGTCGCCATCGCCAACAACAACGGCGGTAAGCAGGCGCTGGAAACAGTACAGCGCC
TGCTGCCTGTACTGTGCCAGGATCATGGACTGACCCCAGACCAGGTAGTCGCAATCGCGAACAATAATGG
GGGAAAGCAAGCCCTGGAAACCGTGCAAAGGTTGTTGCCGGTCCTTTGTCAAGACCACGGCCTTACACCG
GAGCAAGTCGTGGCCATTGCAAGCAACATCGGTGGCAAACAGGCTCTTGAGACGGTTCAGAGACTTCTCC
CAGTTCTCTGTCAAGCCCACGGGCTGACTCCCGATCAAGTTGTAGCGATTGCGAATAACAATGGAGGGAA
ACAAGCATTGGAGACTGTCCAACGGCTCCTTCCCGTGTTGTGTCAAGCCCACGGTTTGACGCCTGCACAA
GTGGTCGCCATCGCCAGCCATGATGGCGGTAAGCAGGCGCTGGAAACAGTACAGCGCCTGCTGCCTGTAC
TGTGCCAGGATCATGGACTGACCCCAGACCAGGTAGTCGCAATCGCGTCGAACATTGGGGGAAAGCAAGC
CCTGGAAACCGTGCAAAGGTTGTTGCCGGTCCTTTGTCAAGACCACGGCCTTACACCGGAGCAAGTCGTG
GCCATTGCAAATAATAACGGTGGCAAACAGGCTCTTGAGACGGTTCAGAGACTTCTCCCAGTTCTCTGTC
AAGCCCACGGGCTGACTCCCGATCAAGTTGTAGCGATTGCGAATAACAATGGAGGGAAACAAGCATTGGA
GACTGTCCAACGGCTCCTTCCCGTGTTGTGTCAAGCCCACGGTTTGACGCCTGCACAAGTGGTCGCCATC
GCCAACAACAACGGCGGTAAGCAGGCGCTGGAAACAGTACAGCGCCTGCTGCCTGTACTGTGCCAGGATC
ATGGACTGACACCCGAACAGGTGGTCGCCATTGCTTCTAACATCGGAGGACGGCCAGCCTTGGAGTCCAT
CGTAGCCCAATTGTCCAGGCCCGATCCCGCGTTGGCTGCGTTAACGAATGACCATCTGGTGGCGTTGGCA
TGTCTTGGTGGACGACCCGCGCTCGATGCAGTCAAAAAGGGTCTGCCTCATGCTCCCGCATTGATCAAAA
GAACCAACCGGCGGATTCCCGAGAGAACTTCCCATCGAGTCGCGGGATCC
