>Addgene plasmid #42851 | TAL3388 | addgene partial sequence | sequence record 60836 | JDS-TALEN-F 5'-TAGGGGTCGGTAAACAGTGG-3'
TGTGGCGGGTGAGCTTAGGGGGCCTCCGCTCCAGCTCGACACCGGGCAGCTGCTGAAGATCGCGAAGAGA
GGGGGAGTAACAGCGGTAGAGGCAGTGCACGCCTGGCGCAATGCGCTCACCGGGGCCCCCTTGAACCTGA
CCCCAGACCAGGTAGTCGCAATCGCGAACAATAATGGGGGAAAGCAAGCCCTGGAAACCGTGCAAAGGTT
GTTGCCGGTCCTTTGTCAAGACCACGGCCTTACACCGGAGCAAGTCGTGGCCATTGCATCCCACGACGGT
GGCAAACAGGCTCTTGAGACGGTTCAGAGACTTCTCCCAGTTCTCTGTCAAGCCCACGGGCTGACTCCCG
ATCAAGTTGTAGCGATTGCGTCGCATGACGGAGGGAAACAAGCATTGGAGACTGTCCAACGGCTCCTTCC
CGTGTTGTGTCAAGCCCACGGTTTGACGCCTGCACAAGTGGTCGCCATCGCCTCCAATATTGGCGGTAAG
CAGGCGCTGGAAACAGTACAGCGCCTGCTGCCTGTACTGTGCCAGGATCATGGACTGACCCCAGACCAGG
TAGTCGCAATCGCGAACAATAATGGGGGAAAGCAAGCCCTGGAAACCGTGCAAAGGTTGTTGCCGGTCCT
TTGTCAAGACCACGGCCTTACACCGGAGCAAGTCGTGGCCATTGCAAATAATAACGGTGGCAAACAGGCT
CTTGAGACGGTTCAGAGACTTCTCCCAGTTCTCTGTCAAGCCCACGGGCTGACTCCCGATCAAGTTGTAG
CGATTGCGTCGAACATTGGAGGGAAACAAGCATTGGAGACTGTCCAACGGCTCCTTCCCGTGTTGTGTCA
AGCCCACGGTTTGACGCCTGCACAAGTGGTCGCCATCGCCAACAACAACGGCGGTAAGCAGGCGCTGGAA
ACAGTACAGCGCCTGCTGCCTGTACTGTGCCAGGATCATGGACT
