[The description below was written by a language model from this plasmid's Addgene catalogue record.]
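Description:
TAL3388 is a TALEN expression plasmid built on the JDS70 backbone, a roughly 6.4 kb vector listed as suitable for mammalian expression and for T7-driven transcription. It encodes the left-hand monomer of a TAL effector nuclease pair directed against the zebrafish (D. rerio) TTC19 gene. The plasmid is maintained in E. coli at high copy under ampicillin selection. The record does not name the replication origin, and no feature table is provided, so the finer layout of the vector cannot be described here.

The insert of about 1.6 kb is an engineered TAL effector repeat array, designed to recognise a specific 18-nucleotide site in the target locus. It was placed into the backbone by restriction cloning, and the cloning sites were destroyed in the process. The backbone supplies the flanking coding elements: a 3X FLAG tag at the N terminus for detecting the protein, and a wild-type FokI nuclease domain at the C terminus. Because FokI cleaves only as a dimer, this left monomer is meant to be used with a matching right-hand TALEN that binds the opposite strand nearby, so that the two nuclease domains meet over the spacer and make a double-strand break. Error-prone repair of that break can generate indel mutations that disrupt the gene.

Expression in cultured cells is driven by the CMV promoter. The T7 designation indicates that the coding sequence can also be transcribed in vitro to make mRNA, the usual route for delivering TALENs into zebrafish embryos. The associated work concerns targeted gene disruption in somatic zebrafish cells. The depositor recommends checking the plasmid by diagnostic restriction digest before use, a sensible precaution given the repetitive array.
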