Addgene plasmid #42851: TAL3388
Depositing lab: Keith Joung. Depositing organization: Massachusetts General Hospital. Publication: Targeted gene disruption in somatic zebrafish cells using engineered TALENs. Sander JD, Cade L, Khayter C, Reyon D, Peterson RT, Joung JK, Yeh JR. Nat Biotechnol. 2011 Aug 5;29(8):697-8. doi: 10.1038/nbt.1934. PubMed 21822241.
Backbone
  Vector backbone: JDS70
  Backbone manufacturer: Addgene plasmid #32285
  Backbone size w/o insert (bp): 6447
  Vector type: Mammalian Expression ; T7
Growth in bacteria
  Bacterial resistance: Ampicillin, 100 μg/mL
  Growth temperature: 37°C
  Growth strain: XL1 Blue
  Copy number: High Copy
Gene/Insert
  Gene/Insert name: ZebrafishCommunity-TTC19-left (alt name: TTC19)
  Species: D. rerio (zebrafish)
  Insert size (bp): 1640
  Promoter: CMV
  Tag / fusion protein: 3X Flag (N terminal on backbone); WT FOKI (C terminal on backbone)
  Cloning method: Restriction Enzyme; 5′ cloning site N/A (destroyed during cloning); 3′ cloning site N/A (destroyed during cloning)
  Sequencing primers: 5′ CMV-F; 3′ BGH-rev
Terms and licenses: Academic/Nonprofit Terms; Industry Terms: Not Available to Industry
Depositor comments: Target binding site: TGCCAGGAGGAGCAGGGA It is strongly recommended that users perform a diagnostic digest to verify this plasmid prior to use. For example, a double digest of the plasmid with BamHI and KpnI should result in two bands at 2.3kb and 5.8kb.
How to cite: TAL3388 was a gift from Keith Joung (Addgene plasmid # 42851 ; http://n2t.net/addgene:42851 ; RRID:Addgene_42851)
